Addgene plasmid #193645: pCMV-dCas12a-ABE8e
Purpose: Expression of base editor dCas12a-ABE8e in mammalian cells for base editing, along with non-fused EGFP fluorescence
Depositing lab: Liangxue Lai. Publication: Multiplexed base editing through Cas12a variant-mediated cytosine and adenine base editors. Chen F, Lian M, Ma B, Gou S, Luo X, Yang K, Shi H, Xie J, Ge W, Ouyang Z, Lai C, Li N, Zhang Q, Jin Q, Liang Y, Chen T, Wang J, Zhao X, Li L, Yu M, Ye Y, Wang K, Wu H, Lai L. Commun Biol. 2022 Nov 2;5(1):1163. doi: 10.1038/s42003-022-04152-8. PubMed 36323848.
Backbone
  Vector backbone: pCMV
  Vector type: Mammalian Expression
Growth in bacteria
  Bacterial resistance: Ampicillin, 100 μg/mL
  Growth temperature: 37°C
  Growth strain: DH5alpha
  Copy number: High Copy
Gene/Insert
  Gene/Insert name: dLbCas12a-TadA*8e, EGFP
  Species: Synthetic
  Promoter: CMV
  Cloning method: Unknown
  Sequencing primers: 5′ CMV
Terms and licenses: Academic/Nonprofit Terms; Industry Terms: Not Available to Industry
How to cite: pCMV-dCas12a-ABE8e was a gift from Liangxue Lai (Addgene plasmid # 193645 ; http://n2t.net/addgene:193645 ; RRID:Addgene_193645)
