[The description below was written by a language model from this plasmid's Addgene catalogue record and pLannotate feature annotations shown in this document.]
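Description:
pCMV-dCas12a-ABE8e is a mammalian expression plasmid of about 8.6 kb, built on a pCMV backbone, that produces a Cas12a-based adenine base editor together with a separate EGFP reporter. It is propagated in E. coli from a high-copy ColE1/pUC-type origin and selected with ampicillin through the β-lactamase (AmpR) gene and its native promoter. The backbone also carries remnants of earlier cloning vectors, including lac promoter/operator elements, a lacI fragment, a bom fragment and a short SV40 promoter fragment. No mammalian selection marker is annotated.

The expression cassette is driven by the human cytomegalovirus immediate-early enhancer and promoter, with a T7 promoter just downstream that could permit in vitro transcription. The open reading frame begins with a region annotated as E. coli tadA, corresponding to the evolved TadA*8e deaminase named in the record. The long stretch between this and the 2A element is not labelled by the automated annotation, but according to the catalogue entry it encodes nuclease-dead LbCas12a (dLbCas12a). Any linkers or nuclear localisation signals there are not recorded. An E2A ribosome-skipping peptide then links the editor to EGFP, so the two are translated from one transcript but released as separate polypeptides. A bovine growth hormone polyadenylation signal terminates the transcript.

The plasmid is intended for transfection into mammalian cells for A-to-G base editing at sites targeted by Cas12a crRNAs, with the unfused EGFP marking or allowing enrichment of expressing cells. No crRNA cassette is annotated, so guides are presumably supplied from a separate construct. The associated work concerns multiplexed base editing using Cas12a variants.
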