Features (pLannotate 1.2.2; 17 found; start..end, strand, type, name):
    132..335     +  promoter       CMV promoter: human cytomegalovirus (CMV) immediate early promoter
    377..395     +  promoter       T7 promoter: promoter for bacteriophage T7 RNA polymerase
    466..957     +  CDS            tadA: TADA_ECOLI - Also known as yfhC. Experimental evidence at protein level: Swiss-Prot protein existence level 1. Catalyzes the deamination of adenosine to inosine at the wobble position 34 of tRNA(Arg2). Essential for cell viability. From Escherichia coli (strain K12).
   4819..4878    +  CDS            E2A: 2A peptide from equine rhinitis A virus polyprotein Eukaryotic ribosomes fail to insert a peptide bond between the Gly and Pro residues, yielding separate polypeptides.
   4879..5595    +  CDS            EGFP: the original enhanced GFP (Yang et al., 1996) mammalian codon-optimized
   5641..5865    +  polyA_signal   bGH poly(A) signal: bovine growth hormone polyadenylation signal
   5869..5890    +  promoter       SV40 promoter (fragment): SV40 enhancer and early promoter
   5895..5911    +  misc_feature   MCS (fragment): pBluescript multiple cloning site
   5960..5976    -  protein_bind   lac operator: The lac repressor binds to the lac operator to inhibit transcription in E. coli. This inhibition can be relieved by adding lactose or isopropyl-β-D-thiogalactopyranoside (IPTG). lac repressor encoded by lacI
   5984..6014    -  promoter       lac promoter: promoter for the E. coli lac operon
   6029..6050    -  protein_bind   CAP binding site: CAP binding activates transcription in the presence of cAMP. E. coli catabolite activator protein
   6063..6155    -  CDS            lacI (fragment): lac repressor; lacI; The lac repressor binds to the lac operator to inhibit transcription in E. coli. This inhibition can be relieved by adding lactose or isopropyl-β-D-thiogalactopyranoside (IPTG).
   6338..6926    -  rep_origin     ori: high-copy-number ColE1/pMB1/pBR322/pUC origin of replication
   7097..7957    -  CDS            AmpR: β-lactamase; bla; confers resistance to ampicillin, carbenicillin, and related antibiotics
   7958..8062    -  promoter       AmpR promoter: bla
   8133..8177    -  misc_feature   bom (fragment): basis of mobility region from pBR322
   8332..131     +  enhancer       CMV enhancer (across the origin): human cytomegalovirus immediate early enhancer
>Addgene plasmid #193645 | pCMV-dCas12a-ABE8e | addgene full sequence | sequence record 421948 | Addgene NGS Result
ATATGCCAAGTACGCCCCCTATTGACGTCAATGACGGTAAATGGCCCGCCTGGCATTATGCCCAGTACAT
GACCTTATGGGACTTTCCTACTTGGCAGTACATCTACGTATTAGTCATCGCTATTACCATGGTGATGCGG
TTTTGGCAGTACATCAATGGGCGTGGATAGCGGTTTGACTCACGGGGATTTCCAAGTCTCCACCCCATTG
ACGTCAATGGGAGTTTGTTTTGGCACCAAAATCAACGGGACTTTCCAAAATGTCGTAACAACTCCGCCCC
ATTGACGCAAATGGGCGGTAGGCGTGTACGGTGGGAGGTCTATATAAGCAGAGCTGGTTTAGTGAACCGT
CAGATCCGCTAGAGATCCGCGGCCGCTAATACGACTCACTATAGGGAGAGCCGCCACCATGAAACGGACA
GCCGACGGAAGCGAGTTCGAGTCACCAAAGAAGAAGCGGAAAGTCTCTGAGGTGGAGTTTTCCCACGAGT
ACTGGATGAGACATGCCCTGACCCTGGCCAAGAGGGCACGCGATGAGAGGGAGGTGCCTGTGGGAGCCGT
GCTGGTGCTGAACAATAGAGTGATCGGCGAGGGCTGGAACAGAGCCATCGGCCTGCACGACCCAACAGCC
CATGCCGAAATTATGGCCCTGAGACAGGGCGGCCTGGTCATGCAGAACTACAGACTGATTGACGCCACCC
TGTACGTGACATTCGAGCCTTGCGTGATGTGCGCCGGCGCCATGATCCACTCTAGGATCGGCCGCGTGGT
GTTTGGCGTGAGGAACTCAAAAAGAGGCGCCGCAGGCTCCCTGATGAACGTGCTGAACTACCCCGGCATG
AATCACCGCGTCGAAATTACCGAGGGAATCCTGGCAGATGAATGTGCCGCCCTGCTGTGCGATTTCTATC
GGATGCCTAGACAGGTGTTCAATGCTCAGAAGAAGGCCCAGAGCTCCATCAACTCCGGAGGATCTAGCGG
AGGCTCCTCTGGCTCTGAGACACCTGGCACAAGCGAGAGCGCAACACCTGAAAGCAGCGGGGGCAGCAGC
GGGGGGTCATCAAAGCTGGAGAAATTCACCAACTGTTATAGCCTGTCTAAGACCCTGCGCTTCAAGGCAA
TCCCAGTGGGCAAGACACAAGAGAACATTGACAACAAACGGCTCCTGGTGGAGGATGAGAAGAGGGCTGA
AGATTACAAGGGCGTTAAGAAGCTGCTGGATAGGTACTATCTGTCATTCATCAACGATGTCCTCCACAGT
ATCAAGCTGAAGAATCTGAACAATTACATTTCTCTGTTCCGGAAGAAGACACGGACCGAGAAGGAGAACA
AAGAGCTGGAGAATCTGGAGATCAACCTGAGGAAAGAAATAGCTAAGGCTTTCAAAGGGAACGAGGGTTA
CAAGTCCCTGTTCAAGAAAGACATTATCGAGACTATTCTGCCTGAGTTCCTGGACGATAAAGATGAGATC
GCCCTCGTCAATTCCTTCAATGGGTTTACCACAGCCTTTACCGGCTTCTTCGACAATAGAGAGAATATGT
TCTCTGAAGAGGCCAAATCCACTAGCATCGCCTTTCGCTGCATAAACGAGAACCTGACTAGGTACATCAG
CAATATGGACATCTTTGAGAAAGTCGATGCCATATTCGACAAACATGAGGTGCAGGAGATTAAGGAGAAG
ATCCTGAACTCAGATTACGATGTCGAAGATTTCTTCGAGGGAGAGTTCTTCAACTTCGTGCTCACACAAG
AGGGCATTGATGTGTACAATGCAATCATTGGAGGGTTCGTGACAGAGAGTGGCGAGAAGATAAAGGGCCT
GAACGAGTATATCAACCTCTACAACCAGAAAACCAAGCAGAAACTGCCTAAGTTCAAGCCACTGTACAAA
CAAGTGCTCTCAGATAGGGAAAGCCTGAGCTTCTACGGTGAAGGGTATACATCAGATGAAGAAGTGCTCG
AAGTGTTCCGCAACACCCTCAATAAGAACAGTGAAATCTTCTCTTCAATCAAGAAGCTGGAGAAACTGTT
CAAGAATTTCGATGAGTACTCCTCTGCCGGAATCTTTGTGAAGAATGGCCCTGCAATATCCACTATTAGC
AAAGACATCTTTGGCGAGTGGAACGTTATCAGGGATAAGTGGAATGCCGAGTACGATGATATTCATCTCA
AGAAGAAAGCCGTGGTTACAGAGAAATACGAGGATGATAGACGCAAGAGCTTTAAGAAGATTGGTAGCTT
CTCTCTCGAACAGCTGCAGGAGTACGCCGACGCTGACCTGTCAGTCGTGGAGAAACTCAAGGAGATCATA
ATCCAGAAGGTGGATGAAATCTACAAAGTGTATGGAAGCTCTGAGAAACTCTTCGATGCAGACTTTGTTC
TGGAGAAGAGTCTGAAGAAGAACGACGCAGTGGTTGCTATCATGAAGGACCTGCTGGATTCTGTTAAGTC
TTTCGAGAATTACATTAAGGCATTCTTTGGTGAAGGGAAGGAGACAAATAGGGACGAGAGCTTCTATGGC
GACTTTGTTCTGGCCTACGACATCCTCCTCAAGGTTGACCACATCTATGACGCTATACGGAATTACGTTA
CCCAGAAGCCCTATAGCAAAGACAAGTTCAAGCTGTATTTCCAGAATCCACAGTTTATGGGTGGGTGGGA
TAAAGACAAAGAAACAGATTACAGGGCCACTATCCTGCGGTACGGCAGCAAATACTATCTGGCTATCATG
GATAAGAAGTACGCCAAATGCCTCCAGAAGATCGACAAGGACGACGTGAACGGTAACTACGAGAAGATCA
ATTACAAGCTCCTGCCAGGACCTAACAAGATGCTGCCCAAGGTGTTCTTCTCCAAGAAATGGATGGCCTA
CTATAACCCAAGCGAGGACATTCAGAAGATATACAAGAATGGGACATTCAAGAAGGGCGATATGTTCAAC
CTCAACGACTGCCACAAGCTGATTGATTTCTTCAAGGATAGCATTTCTCGCTATCCCAAGTGGTCTAATG
CATACGATTTCAACTTCAGCGAGACTGAGAAGTACAAAGACATCGCTGGCTTCTACCGGGAGGTGGAAGA
GCAAGGCTATAAGGTGTCATTCGAATCCGCTTCTAAGAAGGAAGTGGATAAGCTCGTGGAAGAGGGTAAG
CTGTACATGTTCCAGATATACAACAAAGACTTCAGCGATAAGAGCCACGGCACTCCAAACCTCCATACTA
TGTATTTCAAGCTGCTGTTTGACGAGAACAACCACGGACAGATTAGGCTGTCAGGAGGCGCAGAACTCTT
CATGCGCAGAGCTTCACTGAAGAAGGAGGAACTCGTTGTCCACCCAGCCAATAGCCCTATAGCCAATAAG
AATCCAGACAATCCTAAGAAAACCACTACTCTGTCTTACGATGTGTATAAGGATAAGAGATTCTCTGAAG
ATCAGTACGAACTGCACATACCCATTGCCATTAACAAGTGCCCTAAGAACATCTTCAAGATTAACACAGA
GGTTAGAGTGCTCCTGAAACACGACGATAACCCTTATGTTATAGGCATTGCTCGCGGAGAGAGAAACCTG
CTGTACATCGTCGTGGTGGACGGCAAAGGCAACATCGTGGAACAGTACAGTCTCAATGAAATCATTAACA
ATTTCAACGGAATCCGCATTAAGACCGACTACCATTCTCTCCTCGACAAGAAGGAGAAAGAAAGGTTCGA
AGCAAGACAGAATTGGACAAGTATAGAGAATATCAAAGAACTGAAGGCTGGGTACATCTCTCAGGTTGTG
CACAAGATATGTGAGCTGGTGGAGAAGTACGACGCTGTTATCGCCCTCGCGGACCTGAATAGCGGCTTCA
AGAACTCCAGGGTGAAGGTGGAGAAGCAGGTGTATCAGAAGTTCGAGAAGATGCTGATCGACAAGCTCAA
CTATATGGTGGACAAGAAATCCAATCCTTGCGCTACTGGTGGAGCCCTGAAGGGCTATCAAATCACCAAT
AAGTTCGAATCTTTCAAGTCTATGAGCACCCAGAATGGCTTCATCTTCTACATACCCGCATGGCTGACAT
CCAAGATTGATCCCTCTACCGGATTTGTTAATCTGCTCAAGACTAAGTACACCTCTATTGCTGACTCAAA
GAAGTTCATATCATCATTTGACCGCATCATGTACGTGCCAGAAGAGGACCTGTTCGAGTTTGCCCTGGAT
TACAAGAATTTCTCTCGGACTGACGCCGACTACATCAAGAAGTGGAAGCTCTACTCTTATGGTAATCGGA
TTCGCATATTCCGCAATCCCAAGAAGAATAACGTGTTCGATTGGGAGGAAGTTTGCCTCACCAGCGCTTA
CAAGGAGCTGTTCAATAAGTATGGGATTAACTACCAGCAGGGCGACATAAGAGCCCTGCTGTGCGAACAA
TCTGATAAGGCATTCTATTCCTCTTTCATGGCACTGATGTCACTGATGCTGCAAATGCGCAATTCCATCA
CCGGAAGAACAGACGTGGCCTTTCTGATCTCTCCTGTCAAGAACTCAGATGGCATCTTCTACGATTCCCG
CAACTATGAAGCACAGGAGAATGCTATCCTGCCTAAGAATGCCGATGCAAATGGAGCCTATAACATCGCC
AGAAAGGTCCTCTGGGCCATAGGACAATTCAAGAAAGCTGAAGATGAGAAGCTGGACAAGGTGAAGATCG
CCATTTCAAACAAAGAGTGGCTCGAATATGCTCAGACCTCAGTGAAGCATGGATCATCTGGCGGCTCAAA
AAGAACCGCCGACGGCAGCGAATTCGAGCCCAAGAAGAAGAGGAAAGTCGGCTCGGGCCAGTGTACTAAT
TATGCTCTCTTGAAATTGGCTGGAGATGTTGAGAGCAACCCAGGTCCCGTGAGCAAGGGCGAGGAGCTGT
TCACCGGGGTGGTGCCCATCCTGGTCGAGCTGGACGGCGACGTAAACGGCCACAAGTTCAGCGTGTCCGG
CGAGGGCGAGGGCGATGCCACCTACGGCAAGCTGACCCTGAAGTTCATCTGCACCACCGGCAAGCTGCCC
GTGCCCTGGCCCACCCTCGTGACCACCCTGACCTACGGCGTGCAGTGCTTCAGCCGCTACCCCGACCACA
TGAAGCAGCACGACTTCTTCAAGTCCGCCATGCCCGAAGGCTACGTCCAGGAGCGCACCATCTTCTTCAA
GGACGACGGCAACTACAAGACCCGCGCCGAGGTGAAGTTCGAGGGCGACACCCTGGTGAACCGCATCGAG
CTGAAGGGCATCGACTTCAAGGAGGACGGCAACATCCTGGGGCACAAGCTGGAGTACAACTACAACAGCC
ACAACGTCTATATCATGGCCGACAAGCAGAAGAACGGCATCAAGGTGAACTTCAAGATCCGCCACAACAT
CGAGGACGGCAGCGTGCAGCTCGCCGACCACTACCAGCAGAACACCCCCATCGGCGACGGCCCCGTGCTG
CTGCCCGACAACCACTACCTGAGCACCCAGTCCGCCCTGAGCAAAGACCCCAACGAGAAGCGCGATCACA
TGGTCCTGCTGGAGTTCGTGACCGCCGCCGGGATCACTCTCGGCATGGACGAGCTGTACAAGTAAATCAT
CACCATCACCATTGAGTTTAAACCCGCTGATCAGCCTCGACTGTGCCTTCTAGTTGCCAGCCATCTGTTG
TTTGCCCCTCCCCCGTGCCTTCCTTGACCCTGGAAGGTGCCACTCCCACTGTCCTTTCCTAATAAAATGA
GGAAATTGCATCGCATTGTCTGAGTAGGTGTCATTCTATTCTGGGGGGTGGGGTGGGGCAGGACAGCAAG
GGGGAGGATTGGGAAGACAATAGCAGGCATGCTGGGGATGCGGTGGGCTCTATGGCTTCTGAGGCGGAAA
GAACCAGCTGGGGCTCGATACCGTCGACCTCTAGCTAGAGCTTGGCGTAATCATGGTCATAGCTGTTTCC
TGTGTGAAATTGTTATCCGCTCACAATTCCACACAACATACGAGCCGGAAGCATAAAGTGTAAAGCCTAG
GGTGCCTAATGAGTGAGCTAACTCACATTAATTGCGTTGCGCTCACTGCCCGCTTTCCAGTCGGGAAACC
TGTCGTGCCAGCTGCATTAATGAATCGGCCAACGCGCGGGGAGAGGCGGTTTGCGTATTGGGCGCTCTTC
CGCTTCCTCGCTCACTGACTCGCTGCGCTCGGTCGTTCGGCTGCGGCGAGCGGTATCAGCTCACTCAAAG
GCGGTAATACGGTTATCCACAGAATCAGGGGATAACGCAGGAAAGAACATGTGAGCAAAAGGCCAGCAAA
AGGCCAGGAACCGTAAAAAGGCCGCGTTGCTGGCGTTTTTCCATAGGCTCCGCCCCCCTGACGAGCATCA
CAAAAATCGACGCTCAAGTCAGAGGTGGCGAAACCCGACAGGACTATAAAGATACCAGGCGTTTCCCCCT
GGAAGCTCCCTCGTGCGCTCTCCTGTTCCGACCCTGCCGCTTACCGGATACCTGTCCGCCTTTCTCCCTT
CGGGAAGCGTGGCGCTTTCTCATAGCTCACGCTGTAGGTATCTCAGTTCGGTGTAGGTCGTTCGCTCCAA
GCTGGGCTGTGTGCACGAACCCCCCGTTCAGCCCGACCGCTGCGCCTTATCCGGTAACTATCGTCTTGAG
TCCAACCCGGTAAGACACGACTTATCGCCACTGGCAGCAGCCACTGGTAACAGGATTAGCAGAGCGAGGT
ATGTAGGCGGTGCTACAGAGTTCTTGAAGTGGTGGCCTAACTACGGCTACACTAGAAGAACAGTATTTGG
TATCTGCGCTCTGCTGAAGCCAGTTACCTTCGGAAAAAGAGTTGGTAGCTCTTGATCCGGCAAACAAACC
ACCGCTGGTAGCGGTGGTTTTTTTGTTTGCAAGCAGCAGATTACGCGCAGAAAAAAAGGATCTCAAGAAG
ATCCTTTGATCTTTTCTACGGGGTCTGACACTCAGTGGAACGAAAACTCACGTTAAGGGATTTTGGTCAT
GAGATTATCAAAAAGGATCTTCACCTAGATCCTTTTAAATTAAAAATGAAGTTTTAAATCAATCTAAAGT
ATATATGAGTAAACTTGGTCTGACAGTTACCAATGCTTAATCAGTGAGGCACCTATCTCAGCGATCTGTC
TATTTCGTTCATCCATAGTTGCCTGACTCCCCGTCGTGTAGATAACTACGATACGGGAGGGCTTACCATC
TGGCCCCAGTGCTGCAATGATACCGCGAGACCCACGCTCACCGGCTCCAGATTTATCAGCAATAAACCAG
CCAGCCGGAAGGGCCGAGCGCAGAAGTGGTCCTGCAACTTTATCCGCCTCCATCCAGTCTATTAATTGTT
GCCGGGAAGCTAGAGTAAGTAGTTCGCCAGTTAATAGTTTGCGCAACGTTGTTGCCATTGCTACAGGCAT
CGTGGTGTCACGCTCGTCGTTTGGTATGGCTTCATTCAGCTCCGGTTCCCAACGATCAAGGCGAGTTACA
TGATCCCCCATGTTGTGCAAAAAAGCGGTTAGCTCCTTCGGTCCTCCGATCGTTGTCAGAAGTAAGTTGG
CCGCAGTGTTATCACTCATGGTTATGGCAGCACTGCATAATTCTCTTACTGTCATGCCATCCGTAAGATG
CTTTTCTGTGACTGGTGAGTACTCAACCAAGTCATTCTGAGAATAGTGTATGCGGCGACCGAGTTGCTCT
TGCCCGGCGTCAATACGGGATAATACCGCGCCACATAGCAGAACTTTAAAAGTGCTCATCATTGGAAAAC
GTTCTTCGGGGCGAAAACTCTCAAGGATCTTACCGCTGTTGAGATCCAGTTCGATGTAACCCACTCGTGC
ACCCAACTGATCTTCAGCATCTTTTACTTTCACCAGCGTTTCTGGGTGAGCAAAAACAGGAAGGCAAAAT
GCCGCAAAAAAGGGAATAAGGGCGACACGGAAATGTTGAATACTCATACTCTTCCTTTTTCAATATTATT
GAAGCATTTATCAGGGTTATTGTCTCATGAGCGGATACATATTTGAATGTATTTAGAAAAATAAACAAAT
AGGGGTTCCGCGCACATTTCCCCGAAAAGTGCCACCTGACGTCGACGGATCGGGAGATCGATCTCCCGAT
CCCCTAGGGTCGACTCTCAGTACAATCTGCTCTGATGCCGCATAGTTAAGCCAGTATCTGCTCCCTGCTT
GTGTGTTGGAGGTCGCTGAGTAGTGCGCGAGCAAAATTTAAGCTACAACAAGGCAAGGCTTGACCGACAA
TTGCATGAAGAATCTGCTTAGGGTTAGGCGTTTTGCGCTGCTTCGCGATGTACGGGCCAGATATACGCGT
TGACATTGATTATTGACTAGTTATTAATAGTAATCAATTACGGGGTCATTAGTTCATAGCCCATATATGG
AGTTCCGCGTTACATAACTTACGGTAAATGGCCCGCCTGGCTGACCGCCCAACGACCCCCGCCCATTGAC
GTCAATAATGACGTATGTTCCCATAGTAACGCCAATAGGGACTTTCCATTGACGTCAATGGGTGGAGTAT
TTACGGTAAACTGCCCACTTGGCAGTACATCAAGTGTATC
